>Addgene plasmid #220459 | psiTE(1)-LexAGAD | addgene full sequence | sequence record 436672 | Addgene NGS Result
TTGTAAAACGACGGCCAGTGAATTGTAATACGACTCACTATAGGGCGACCCACCGGTGCATGCGCGGCCG
CGATGTAGGTCACGGTCTCGAAGCCGCGGTGCGGGTGCCAGGGCGTGCCCTTGGGCTCCCCGGGCGCGTA
CTCCACCTCACCCATCTGGTCCATCATGATGTCTAGAAGTCGATCCAACATGGCGACTTGTCCCATCCCC
GGCATGTTTAAATATACTAATTATTCTTGAACTAATTTTAATCAACCGATTTATCTCTCTTCCGCAGGTG
AATATTGCCTGTCCTACGACACCGAGATCCTGACCGTGGAGTACGGCTTCCTGCCCATCGGCAAGATCGT
GGAGGAGCGCATCGAGTGCACCGTGTACACCGTGGACAAGAACGGCTTCGTGTACACCCAGCCCATCGCC
CAGTGGCACAACCGCGGCGAGCAGGAGGTGTTCGAGTACTGCCTGGAGGACGGCTCCATCATCCGCGCCA
CCAAGGACCACAAGTTCATGACCACCGACGGCCAGATGCTGCCCATCGACGAGATCTTCGAGCGCGGCCT
GGACCTGAAGCAGGTGGACGGCCTGCCCGAGGGCCGCGGCAGCCTGCTGACCTGCGGCGATGTGGAGGAG
AACCCCGGGCCCATGCCACCCAAGAAGAAGCGAAAAGTAGAAGATCCAATGAAGGCTCTCACGGCCCGAC
AACAGGAAGTTTTTGATTTGATACGGGATCATATATCCCAAACGGGTATGCCTCCGACCCGCGCAGAGAT
AGCACAGCGACTGGGCTTTCGATCGCCTAACGCCGCGGAGGAGCACTTGAAGGCACTGGCCCGCAAGGGT
GTCATTGAAATCGTGTCCGGTGCGAGCCGCGGAATCCGGCTGTTGCAGGAGGAGGAAGAGGGCCTGCCAC
TGGTGGGACGCGTGGCCGCTGGCGAGCCGCTGCTGGCCCAGCAACACATAGAGGGACACTATCAGGTGGA
CCCCTCCTTGTTTAAGCCAAATGCTGATTTCCTGTTGCGGGTGTCGGGAATGTCCATGAAGGACATCGGT
ATTATGGATGGTGACCTCCTCGCCGTCCATAAGACACAGGATGTCAGGAACGGCCAGGTAGTCGTTGCCA
GGATAGACGATGAGGTCACTGTGAAACGTCTCAAGAAGCAAGGCAATAAGGTCGAGCTGCTGCCGGAGAA
TAGCGAGTTCAAGCCGATCGTGGTGGATCTGCGACAGCAGTCCTTTACTATCGAGGGCTTGGCCGTGGGT
GTGATCCGCAACGGAGATTGGCTGGGATCCATCGACAGTGCGGCCCACCACGACAACAGCACCATTCCAC
TGGACTTCATGCCTCGTGACGCACTGCATGGATTTGACTGGAGCGAGGAGGATGATATGAGCGACGGACT
CCCATTCCTGAAGACCGACCCCAATAACAATGGTTTCTTTGGCGACGGCAGCCTGCTGTGTATCCTGCGA
AGTATTGGTTTTAAGCCGGAAAATTACACGAACAGTAATGTCAATCGTCTTCCCACAATGATCACCGACC
GTTACACGCTGGCCAGTCGCAGTACTACAAGCCGCCTGCTGCAAAGCTATCTTAACAACTTCCACCCCTA
CTGCCCCATAGTGCATAGTCCTACTCTCATGATGCTTTACAACAATCAGATTGAGATAGCATCGAAGGAC
CAGTGGCAGATCCTCTTCAACTGCATTCTCGCCATCGGCGCTTGGTGTATTGAAGGCGAGAGCACAGATA
TCGACGTGTTTTACTATCAAAACGCCAAGTCGCACCTCACCTCGAAGGTCTTCGAAAGTGGAAGCATTAT
CCTCGTGACAGCCCTCCATCTGCTGAGTCGTTATACCCAGTGGCGTCAGAAAACTAATACATCCTACAAC
TTTCATTCGTTCAGCATTCGGATGGCGATTAGCCTGGGACTTAATCGTGACCTCCCAAGTAGCTTCAGCG
ATTCGTCGATCCTGGAACAGCGCCGGAGGATTTGGTGGAGTGTGTACAGCTGGGAGATCCAGCTGTCCCT
CTTGTACGGACGCAGCATTCAGCTGAGTCAGAACACGATTTCCTTCCCGTCCAGCGTGGACGACGTTCAA
CGGACAACTACGGGCCCGACCATCTACCACGGTATCATTGAGACGGCCCGCTTGCTTCAAGTGTTTACGA
AGATTTATGAGCTGGATAAGACAGTGACCGCGGAGAAGAGTCCGATCTGCGCCAAGAAATGCCTGATGAT
CTGCAATGAGATAGAGGAGGTGAGCCGCCAGGCACCCAAGTTCCTGCAGATGGACATAAGCACTACGGCG
CTGACTAATCTCCTCAAAGAACACCCCTGGCTGAGTTTCACCCGCTTCGAGCTGAAGTGGAAACAGCTGA
GCCTGATTATATACGTTTTGCGGGACTTTTTCACAAATTTTACGCAGAAGAAGTCGCAGCTTGAGCAAGA
TCAGAACGACCATCAGTCCTACGAGGTAAAGAGGTGCAGCATAATGCTCTCCGACGCAGCCCAGCGCACC
GTGATGTCGGTGTCGTCCTATATGGACAACCATAATGTGACCCCTTATTTCGCCTGGAATTGCTCCTACT
ATTTGTTCAACGCCGTGTTGGTCCCAATCAAGACTCTTCTGAGCAACTCCAAATCGAACGCCGAGAATAA
CGAGACAGCACAGCTCTTGCAGCAAATTAACACCGTGTTGATGCTGTTGAAGAAACTCGCTACATTCAAG
ATTCAGACTTGCGAAAAGTACATCCAGGTGTTGGAAGAGGTGTGCGCCCCATTCCTTCTTTCGCAATGCG
CAATTCCCCTCCCGCACATAAGTTACAATAATTCCAACGGCTCCGCTATCAAGAATATCGTCGGCTCCGC
TACAATCGCGCAGTATCCCACGCTGCCTGAGGAAAATGTTAACAACATATCGGTGAAGTATGTAAGTCCA
GGCAGCGTCGGCCCGAGCCCTGTGCCGCTGAAAAGCGGAGCCTCCTTCAGCGATCTGGTCAAGCTGCTCA
GCAACCGCCCACCATCCCGCAACTCCCCTGTCACTATACCCCGATCGACCCCGTCGCATCGTAGCGTTAC
CCCATTCCTGGGACAACAGCAGCAACTGCAGAGTCTGGTGCCACTTACGCCCTCGGCATTGTTTGGCGGA
GCCAACTTCAACCAGAGTGGTAACATTGCGGACAGCTCCTTGAGCTTCACGTTTACCAACAGCTCCAACG
GTCCAAACTTGATCACGACTCAGACAAACTCCCAGGCATTGTCCCAGCCCATTGCCAGCTCGAATGTGCA
TGATAACTTTATGAATAATGAAATTACTGCCTCCAAGATTGACGACGGCAACAACAGCAAGCCCCTTTCC
CCAGGCTGGACTGACCAGACGGCCTACAATGCTTTCGGTATCACCACTGGCATGTTCAACACCACAACGA
TGGACGACGTATATAACTATCTTTTTGATGATGAGGATACTCCACCGAACCCAAAGAAGGAGGAAGGACG
CGGATCGTTGCTGACGTGCGGAGACGTGGAGGAGAATCCGGGCCCCGTGAAGATCATCTCCCGCAAGTCC
CTGGGCACCCAGAACGTGTACGACATCGGCGTGGAGAAGGACCACAACTTCCTGCTGAAGAACGGCCTGG
TGGCCTCCAACTGCTTCAACGGTAAGTTATTGAACAATGGCATCAAATGCCTTCATCATCACTACCCTTT
AGCCCTTAAGACCCCACAATGACCTTACCCACTCAGAGAAAAAAGTAAATATGAAAGCCCATTTGAACTT
CTCATCATGATGGACCAGATGGGTGAGGTGGAGTACGCGCCCGGGGAGCCCAAGGGCACGCCCTGGCACC
CGCACCGCGGCTTCGAGACCGTGACCTACATCGGCGCGCCGGTACCACTAGTGGGGAGGTTCCCTTTAGT
GAGGGTTAATTGCGCGCTTGGCGTAATCATGGTCATAGCTGTTTCCTGTGTGAAATTGTTATCCGCTCAC
AATTCCACACAACATACGAGCCGGAAGCATAAAGTGTAAAGCCTGGGGTGCCTAATGAGTGAGCTAACTC
ACATTAATTGCGTTGCGCTCACTGCCCGCTTTCCAGTCGGGAAACCTGTCGTGCCAGCTGCATTAATGAA
TCGGCCAACGCGCGGGGAGAGGCGGTTTGCGTATTGGGCGCTCTTCCGCTTCCTCGCTCACTGACTCGCT
GCGCTCGGTCGTTCGGCTGCGGCGAGCGGTATCAGCTCACTCAAAGGCGGTAATACGGTTATCCACAGAA
TCAGGGGATAACGCAGGAAAGAACATGTGAGCAAAAGGCCAGCAAAAGGCCAGGAACCGTAAAAAGGCCG
CGTTGCTGGCGTTTTTCCATAGGCTCCGCCCCCCTGACGAGCATCACAAAAATCGACGCTCAAGTCAGAG
GTGGCGAAACCCGACAGGACTATAAAGATACCAGGCGTTTCCCCCTGGAAGCTCCCTCGTGCGCTCTCCT
GTTCCGACCCTGCCGCTTACCGGATACCTGTCCGCCTTTCTCCCTTCGGGAAGCGTGGCGCTTTCTCATA
GCTCACGCTGTAGGTATCTCAGTTCGGTGTAGGTCGTTCGCTCCAAGCTGGGCTGTGTGCACGAACCCCC
CGTTCAGCCCGACCGCTGCGCCTTATCCGGTAACTATCGTCTTGAGTCCAACCCGGTAAGACACGACTTA
TCGCCACTGGCAGCAGCCACTGGTAACAGGATTAGCAGAGCGAGGTATGTAGGCGGTGCTACAGAGTTCT
TGAAGTGGTGGCCTAACTACGGCTACACTAGAAGAACAGTATTTGGTATCTGCGCTCTGCTGAAGCCAGT
TACCTTCGGAAAAAGAGTTGGTAGCTCTTGATCCGGCAAACAAACCACCGCTGGTAGCGGTGGTTTTTTT
GTTTGCAAGCAGCAGATTACGCGCAGAAAAAAAGGATCTCAAGAAGATCCTTTGATCTTTTCTACGGGGT
CTGACGCTCAGTGGAACGAAAACTCACGTTAAGGGATTTTGGTCATGAGATTATCAAAAAGGATCTTCAC
CTAGATCCTTTTAAATTAAAAATGAAGTTTTAAATCAATCTAAAGTATATATGAGTAAACTTGGTCTGAC
AGTTACCAATGCTTAATCAGTGAGGCACCTATCTCAGCGATCTGTCTATTTCGTTCATCCATAGTTGCCT
GACTCCCCGTCGTGTAGATAACTACGATACGGGAGGGCTTACCATCTGGCCCCAGTGCTGCAATGATACC
GCGAGACCCACGCTCACCGGCTCCAGATTTATCAGCAATAAACCAGCCAGCCGGAAGGGCCGAGCGCAGA
AGTGGTCCTGCAACTTTATCCGCCTCCATCCAGTCTATTAATTGTTGCCGGGAAGCTAGAGTAAGTAGTT
CGCCAGTTAATAGTTTGCGCAACGTTGTTGCCATTGCTACAGGCATCGTGGTGTCACGCTCGTCGTTTGG
TATGGCTTCATTCAGCTCCGGTTCCCAACGATCAAGGCGAGTTACATGATCCCCCATGTTGTGCAAAAAA
GCGGTTAGCTCCTTCGGTCCTCCGATCGTTGTCAGAAGTAAGTTGGCCGCAGTGTTATCACTCATGGTTA
TGGCAGCACTGCATAATTCTCTTACTGTCATGCCATCCGTAAGATGCTTTTCTGTGACTGGTGAGTACTC
AACCAAGTCATTCTGAGAATAGTGTATGCGGCGACCGAGTTGCTCTTGCCCGGCGTCAATACGGGATAAT
ACCGCGCCACATAGCAGAACTTTAAAAGTGCTCATCATTGGAAAACGTTCTTCGGGGCGAAAACTCTCAA
GGATCTTACCGCTGTTGAGATCCAGTTCGATGTAACCCACTCGTGCACCCAACTGATCTTCAGCATCTTT
TACTTTCACCAGCGTTTCTGGGTGAGCAAAAACAGGAAGGCAAAATGCCGCAAAAAAGGGAATAAGGGCG
ACACGGAAATGTTGAATACTCATACTCTTCCTTTTTCAATATTATTGAAGCATTTATCAGGGTTATTGTC
TCATGAGCGGATACATATTTGAATGTATTTAGAAAAATAAACAAATAGGGGTTCCGCGCACATTTCCCCG
AAAAGTGCCACCTG
[124 nt withheld, positions 6105-6228]
C
[91 nt withheld, positions 6230-6320]
A
[49 nt withheld, positions 6322-6370]
CCTTTGACGTTGGAGTCCACGTTCTTT
[37 nt withheld, positions 6398-6434]
ACCCTATCTCGGTCTATTCTTTTGATTTATAAGGGATTTTGCCGATTTCGGCCTATTGGTTAAAAAATGA
GCTGATTTAACAAAAATTTAACGCGAATTTTAACAAAATATTAACGCTTACAATTTGCCATTCGCCATTC
AGGCTGCGCAACTGTTGGGAAGGGCGATCGGTGCGGGCCTCTTCGCTATTACGCCAGCTGGCGAAAGGGG
GATGTGCTGCAAGGCGATTAAGTTGGGTAACGCCAGGGTTTTCCCAGTCACGACG
Features (pLannotate 1.2.2; 16 found; start..end, strand, type, name):
     26..44      +  promoter       T7 promoter: promoter for bacteriophage T7 RNA polymerase
     87..156     +  protein_bind   attB: attB site for the φC31 integrase (Groth et al., 2000) phage φC31 integrase
    280..567     +  CDS            dnaE-N (fragment): DPO3A_SYNY3 - Experimental evidence at protein level: Swiss-Prot protein existence level 1. DNA polymerase III is a complex, multichain enzyme responsible for most of the replicative synthesis in bacteria. This DNA polymerase also exhibits 3' to 5' exonuclease activity. The alpha chain is the DNA polymerase (By similarity). From Synechocystis sp. (strain PCC 6803 / Kazusa).
    679..1284    +  CDS            lexA: LEXA_ECOLI - Also known as exrA, spr, tsl, umuA. Experimental evidence at protein level: Swiss-Prot protein existence level 1. Represses a number of genes involved in the response to DNA damage (SOS response), including recA and lexA. Binds to the 16 bp palindromic sequence 5'-CTGTATATATATACAG-3'. In the presence of single- stranded DNA, RecA interacts with LexA causing an autocatalytic cleavage which disrupts the DNA-binding part of LexA, leading to derepression of the SOS regulon and eventually DNA repair. Implicated in hydroxy radical-mediated cell death induced by hydroxyurea treatment (Pu
   1288..3492    +  CDS            GAL4 (fragment): GAL4_YEAST - Experimental evidence at protein level: Swiss-Prot protein existence level 1. This protein is a positive regulator for the gene expression of the galactose-induced genes such as GAL1, GAL2, GAL7, GAL10, and MEL1 which code for the enzymes used to convert galactose to glucose. It recognizes a 17 base pair sequence in (5'-CGGRNNRCYNYNCNCCG-3') the upstream activating sequence (UAS-G) of these genes. From Saccharomyces cerevisiae (strain ATCC 204508 / S288c) (Baker's yeast).
   3798..3867    -  protein_bind   attB: attB site for the φC31 integrase (Groth et al., 2000) phage φC31 integrase
   3913..3931    -  promoter       T3 promoter: promoter for bacteriophage T3 RNA polymerase
   3976..3992    -  protein_bind   lac operator: The lac repressor binds to the lac operator to inhibit transcription in E. coli. This inhibition can be relieved by adding lactose or isopropyl-β-D-thiogalactopyranoside (IPTG). lac repressor encoded by lacI
   4000..4030    -  promoter       lac promoter: promoter for the E. coli lac operon
   4045..4066    -  protein_bind   CAP binding site: CAP binding activates transcription in the presence of cAMP. E. coli catabolite activator protein
   4079..4171    -  CDS            lacI (fragment): lac repressor; lacI; The lac repressor binds to the lac operator to inhibit transcription in E. coli. This inhibition can be relieved by adding lactose or isopropyl-β-D-thiogalactopyranoside (IPTG).
   4354..4942    -  rep_origin     ori: high-copy-number ColE1/pMB1/pBR322/pUC origin of replication
   5113..5973    -  CDS            AmpR: β-lactamase; bla; confers resistance to ampicillin, carbenicillin, and related antibiotics
   5974..6078    -  promoter       AmpR promoter: bla
   6105..6533    +  rep_origin     f1 ori (sequence partly withheld): f1 bacteriophage origin of replication; arrow indicates direction of (+) strand synthesis
   6565..23      -  CDS            lacZα (fragment) (across the origin): LacZα fragment of β-galactosidase; lacZ fragment
