[The description below was written by a language model from this plasmid's Addgene catalogue record and pLannotate feature annotations shown in this document.]
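Description:
psiTE(1)-LexAGAD is a pBluescript-based (pBS) donor plasmid for Drosophila transgenesis, listed as an insect expression vector. It carries a "split intein Trojan exon" that converts existing MiMIC insertion lines into LexAGAD driver lines. In E. coli it is maintained through a high-copy ColE1/pUC origin and selected with ampicillin via the AmpR β-lactamase gene. The backbone also retains an f1 origin, lacZα and lac promoter/operator remnants, and T7 and T3 promoters flanking the cloning region.

The payload is a synthesized cassette of about 3.4 kb, CfaN-LexAGAD-CfaC, bracketed by two φC31 attB sites in inverted orientation. This arrangement allows φC31 integrase-mediated cassette exchange with the attP-flanked MiMIC element in the fly genome. The feature table identifies a DnaE-type N-terminal intein fragment (corresponding to CfaN). This is followed by the E. coli LexA coding sequence joined to a large fragment of yeast GAL4, which together form the LexA::GAL4 activation domain transactivator. The C-terminal intein half (CfaC) named in the insert is not annotated by the automated tool, and neither are any splice sites or other elements of the Trojan exon. It presumably lies in the unannotated stretch before the second attB.

No promoter for fly expression is annotated. Expression is meant to come from the host gene once the cassette sits in a coding intron, and the "(1)" denotes the version matched to phase 1 introns. As the intein arrangement suggests, the flanking Cfa halves are intended to splice the transactivator out of the host protein, so that LexAGAD is produced in that gene's expression pattern to drive LexAop transgenes. The associated work applies this to cell targeting based on Hox genes.
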