Addgene plasmid #220459: psiTE(1)-LexAGAD
Purpose: Split intein version of Trojan-LexAGAD. Create LexAGAD driver lines from MiMIC lines, in which MiMIC cassette was inserted into Phase 1 coding intron.
Depositing lab: Benjamin White. Depositing organization: National Institute of Mental Health (NIMH). Publication: Hox gene-specific cellular targeting using split intein Trojan exons. Diao F, Vasudevan D, Heckscher ES, White BH. Proc Natl Acad Sci U S A. 2024 Apr 23;121(17):e2317083121. doi: 10.1073/pnas.2317083121. Epub 2024 Apr 11. PubMed 38602904.
Backbone
  Vector backbone: pBS
  Vector type: Insect Expression
Growth in bacteria
  Bacterial resistance: Ampicillin, 100 μg/mL
  Growth temperature: 37°C
  Growth strain: DH5alpha
  Copy number: High Copy
Gene/Insert
  Gene/Insert name: CfaN-LexAGAD-CfaC
  Species: Other
  Insert size (bp): 3381
  Cloning method: Gene Synthesis
Terms and licenses: Academic/Nonprofit Terms; Industry Terms: Not Available to Industry
How to cite: psiTE(1)-LexAGAD was a gift from Benjamin White (Addgene plasmid # 220459 ; http://n2t.net/addgene:220459 ; RRID:Addgene_220459)
